Addgene plasmid #228525: FUGW-RUSH-LAMP2A-mNeonGreen
Purpose: Lentiviral vector, expresses Strep-KDEL-IRES-SBP-(Rat)LAMP2A-mNeonGreen in mammalian cells.
Depositing lab: Ginny Farias. Depositing organization: Utrecht University. Publication: Spatiotemporal proteomics reveals the biosynthetic lysosomal membrane protein interactome in neurons. Li CH, Kersten N, Ozkan N, Nguyen DTM, Koppers M, Post H, Altelaar M, Farias GG. Nat Commun. 2024 Dec 30;15(1):10829. doi: 10.1038/s41467-024-55052-w. PubMed 40016183.
Backbone
  Vector backbone: FUWG-RUSH-Strep-KDEL
  Backbone size w/o insert (bp): 10726
  Total vector size (bp): 12872
  Modifications to backbone: Chimeric Intron - IRES2 was introduced
  Vector type: Mammalian Expression, Lentiviral
Growth in bacteria
  Bacterial resistance: Ampicillin, 100 μg/mL
  Growth temperature: 37°C
  Growth strain: NEB Stable
  Copy number: High Copy
Gene/Insert
  Gene/Insert name: LAMP2
  Species: R. norvegicus (rat)
  Entrez Gene: Lamp2
  Promoter: Ubc
  Tag / fusion protein: Streptavidin-KDEL (N terminal on backbone); Streptavidin Binding Protein (SBP) (N terminal on insert); mNeonGreen (C terminal on insert)
  Cloning method: Gibson Cloning
  Sequencing primers: 5′ atgctttacatgtgtttagtcgaggt
Terms and licenses: Academic/Nonprofit Terms; Industry Terms: Not Available to Industry
Depositor comments: Please visit https://doi.org/10.1101/2024.05.16.594502 for bioRxiv preprint.
How to cite: FUGW-RUSH-LAMP2A-mNeonGreen was a gift from Ginny Farias (Addgene plasmid # 228525 ; http://n2t.net/addgene:228525 ; RRID:Addgene_228525)
