[The description below was written by a language model from this plasmid's Addgene catalogue record and pLannotate feature annotations shown in this document.]
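Description:
FUGW-RUSH-LAMP2A-mNeonGreen is a lentiviral mammalian expression plasmid built on a FUGW-type backbone that already carries the RUSH (retention using selective hooks) streptavidin-KDEL hook. It is propagated in E. coli as a high-copy plasmid through a ColE1/pUC-type origin with ampicillin selection. An f1 origin is also annotated, along with an SV40/EM7-driven bleomycin/Zeocin resistance cassette outside the viral region. The catalogue lists a total size of about 12.9 kb, and the sequenced record is slightly longer than that figure. The transfer-vector portion has a CMV enhancer/promoter fused to a truncated HIV-1 5' LTR, followed by the Ψ packaging signal with a gag fragment, the RRE and the cPPT/CTS. Downstream of the cargo lie a WPRE, which enhances transcript expression, and a truncated 3' LTR followed by a bGH polyadenylation signal.

The payload is a bicistronic cassette driven by the human ubiquitin C promoter. The first cistron encodes the hook, in which a fragment annotated as human STIM1 (probably its signal peptide) precedes core streptavidin, with a KDEL ER-retention motif according to the record. A chimeric intron and an EMCV IRES, both introduced as backbone modifications, then allow translation of the reporter, rat LAMP2A carrying a streptavidin-binding peptide (SBP) described as N-terminal and fused at its C terminus to mNeonGreen. The SBP is not annotated separately in the feature table. In the RUSH system, the ER-resident streptavidin hook holds the SBP-tagged cargo in the ER until added biotin competes it off, releasing a synchronized wave of fluorescent LAMP2A through the secretory pathway. The associated publication indicates use in studying the biosynthetic trafficking and interactome of lysosomal membrane proteins in neurons.
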