Features (pLannotate 1.2.2; 36 found; start..end, strand, type, name):
     28..1239    +  promoter       UbC promoter: human ubiquitin C promoter
   1250..1268    -  misc_feature   MCS (fragment): pUC18/19 multiple cloning site
   1274..1387    +  CDS            STIM1 (fragment): STIM1_HUMAN - Also known as GOK From Homo sapiens (Human).
   1373..1873    +  CDS            SAV_STRAV (fragment): Experimental evidence at protein level: Swiss-Prot protein existence level 1. The biological function of streptavidin is not known. Forms a strong non-covalent specific complex with biotin (one molecule of biotin per subunit of streptavidin). From Streptomyces avidinii.
   1966..2195    +  intron         chimeric intron: chimera between introns from adenovirus and immunoglobulin heavy chain genes
   2378..2840    +  misc_feature   IRES: internal ribosome entry site (IRES) of the encephalomyocarditis virus (EMCV)
   2843..4252    +  CDS            Lamp2: LAMP2_RAT - Also known as Lamp-2. Experimental evidence at protein level: Swiss-Prot protein existence level 1. Plays an important role in chaperone-mediated autophagy, a process that mediates lysosomal degradation of proteins in response to various stresses and as part of the normal turnover of proteins with a long biological half-live (PubMed:8662539, PubMed:11082038). Binds target proteins, such as GAPDH, and targets them for lysosomal degradation (PubMed:8662539, PubMed:11082038, PubMed:18644871). Plays a role in lysosomal protein degradation in response to starvation (PubMed:11082038). Re
   4289..4999    +  CDS            mNeonGreen: bright monomeric yellow-green fluorescent protein derived from LanYFP (Shaner et al., 2013)
   5017..5040    +  misc_feature   MCS (fragment): pBluescript multiple cloning site
   5040..5628    +  misc_feature   WPRE: woodchuck hepatitis virus posttranscriptional regulatory element
   5565..6146    +  CDS            nef (fragment): NEF_HV1H2 - Experimental evidence at protein level: Swiss-Prot protein existence level 1. Extracellular Nef protein targets CD4(+) T-lymphocytes for apoptosis by interacting with CXCR4 surface receptors. From Human immunodeficiency virus type 1 group M subtype B (isolate HXB2) (HIV-1).
   6153..6333    +  LTR            5' LTR (truncated): truncated 5' long terminal repeat (LTR) from HIV-1
   6365..6589    +  polyA_signal   bGH poly(A) signal: bovine growth hormone polyadenylation signal
   6593..6614    +  promoter       SV40 promoter (fragment): SV40 enhancer and early promoter
   6635..7063    +  rep_origin     f1 ori (sequence partly withheld): f1 bacteriophage origin of replication; arrow indicates direction of (+) strand synthesis
   7077..7406    +  promoter       SV40 promoter: SV40 enhancer and early promoter
   7454..7501    +  promoter       EM7 promoter: synthetic bacterial promoter&nbsp
   7520..7894    +  CDS            BleoR: antibiotic-binding protein; Sh ble from Streptoalloteichus hindustanus; confers resistance to bleomycin, phleomycin, and Zeocin™
   7904..8029    +  CDS            ble (fragment): BLE_KLEPN - Experimental evidence at protein level: Swiss-Prot protein existence level 1. Binding protein with a strong affinity to the bleomycin family of antibiotics. Binds to CL990; an antimitotic-antibiotic compound. From Klebsiella pneumoniae.
   8024..8145    +  polyA_signal   SV40 poly(A) signal: SV40 polyadenylation signal
   8216..8238    -  protein_bind   lac operator (fragment): The lac repressor binds to the lac operator to inhibit transcription in E. coli. This inhibition can be relieved by adding lactose or isopropyl-β-D-thiogalactopyranoside (IPTG). lac repressor encoded by lacI
   8242..8272    -  promoter       lac promoter: promoter for the E. coli lac operon
   8287..8308    -  protein_bind   CAP binding site: CAP binding activates transcription in the presence of cAMP. E. coli catabolite activator protein
   8321..8413    -  CDS            lacI (fragment): lac repressor; lacI; The lac repressor binds to the lac operator to inhibit transcription in E. coli. This inhibition can be relieved by adding lactose or isopropyl-β-D-thiogalactopyranoside (IPTG).
   8596..9184    -  rep_origin     ori: high-copy-number ColE1/pMB1/pBR322/pUC origin of replication
   9355..10215   -  CDS            AmpR: β-lactamase; bla; confers resistance to ampicillin, carbenicillin, and related antibiotics
  10216..10320   -  promoter       AmpR promoter: bla
  10379..10431   -  misc_feature   bom (fragment): basis of mobility region from pBR322
  10586..10965   +  enhancer       CMV enhancer: human cytomegalovirus immediate early enhancer
  10966..11165   +  promoter       CMV promoter: human cytomegalovirus (CMV) immediate early promoter
  11183..11363   +  LTR            5' LTR (truncated): truncated 5' long terminal repeat (LTR) from HIV-1
  11410..11535   +  misc_feature   HIV-1 Ψ: packaging signal of human immunodeficiency virus type 1
  11519..11882   +  CDS            HIV-1 gag (fragment): gag protein from human immunodeficiency virus 1; gag
  12028..12261   +  misc_feature   RRE: The Rev response element (RRE) of HIV-1 allows for Rev-dependent mRNA export from the nucleus to the cytoplasm.
  12638..12738   +  CDS            Rev (fragment): human immunodeficiency virus 1 (HIV-1) Rev protein; rev; enhances nuclear export of unspliced and incompletely spliced viral mRNAs
  12788..12905   +  misc_feature   cPPT/CTS: central polypurine tract and central termination sequence of HIV-1
>Addgene plasmid #228525 | FUGW-RUSH-LAMP2A-mNeonGreen | addgene full sequence | sequence record 458073 | Addgene NGS Result
TAATTAACCCGTGTCGGCTCCAGATCTGGCCTCCGCGCCGGGTTTTGGCGCCTCCCGCGGGCGCCCCCCT
CCTCACGGCGAGCGCTGCCACGTCAGACGAAGGGCGCAGCGAGCGTCCTGATCCTTCCGCCCGGACGCTC
AGGACAGCGGCCCGCTGCTCATAAGACTCGGCCTTAGAACCCCAGTATCAGCAGAAGGACATTTTAGGAC
GGGACTTGGGTGACTCTAGGGCACTGGTTTTCTTTCCAGAGAGCGGAACAGGCGAGGAAAAGTAGTCCCT
TCTCGGCGATTCTGCGGAGGGATCTCCGTGGGGCGGTGAACGCCGATGATTATATAAGGACGCGCCGGGT
GTGGCACAGCTAGTTCCGTCGCAGCCGGGATTTGGGTCGCGGTTCTTGTTTGTGGATCGCTGTGATCGTC
ACTTGGTGAGTAGCGGGCTGCTGGGCTGGCCGGGGCTTTCGTGGCCGCCGGGCCGCTCGGTGGGACGGAA
GCGTGTGGAGAGACCGCCAAGGGCTGTAGTCTGGGTCCGCGAGCAAGGTTGCCCTGAACTGGGGGTTGGG
GGGAGCGCAGCAAAATGGCGGCTGTTCCCGAGTCTTGAATGGAAGACGCTTGTGAGGCGGGCTGTGAGGT
CGTTGAAACAAGGTGGGGGGCATGGTGGGCGGCAAGAACCCAAGGTCTTGAGGCCTTCGCTAATGCGGGA
AAGCTCTTATTCGGGTGAGATGGGCTGGGGCACCATCTGGGGACCCTGACGTGAAGTTTGTCACTGACTG
GAGAACTCGGTTTGTCGTCTGTTGCGGGGGCGGCAGTTATGGCGGTGCCGTTGGGCAGTGCACCCGTACC
TTTGGGAGCGCGCGCCCTCGTCGTGTCGTGACGTCACCCGTTCTGTTGGCTTATAATGCAGGGTGGGGCC
ACCTGCCGGTAGGTGTGCGGTAGGCTTTTCTCCGTCGCAGGACGCAGGGTTCGGGCCTAGGGTAGGCTCT
CCTGAATCGACAGGCGCCGGACCTCTGGTGAGGGGAGGGATAAGTGAGGCGTCAGTTTCTTTGGTCGGTT
TTATGTACCTATCTTCTTAAGTAGCTGAAGCTCCGGTTTTGAACTATGCGCTCGGGGTTGGCGAGTGTGT
TTTGTGAAGTTTTTTAGGCACCTTTTGAAATGTAATCATTTGGGTCAATATGTAATTTTCAGTGTTAGAC
TAGTAAATTGTCCGCTAAATTCTGGCCGTTTTTGGCTTTTTTGTTAGACGAAGCTTGGGCTGCAGGTCGA
CTCTAGAGCCACCATGGATGTATGCGTCCGTCTTGCCCTGTGGCTCCTCTGGGGACTCCTCCTGCACCAG
GGCCAGAGCCTCAGCCATAGTCACAGTGAGAAGGCGACAGGAACCAGCTCGGGCGCCGGTTTAAACGACC
CTAGCAAAGACTCAAAAGCTCAGGTGTCCGCTGCCGAGGCTGGCATTACTGGAACATGGTACAATCAGCT
CGGGAGCACCTTTATTGTGACTGCTGGAGCCGATGGAGCCCTCACCGGAACATACGAATCTGCTGTGGGA
AACGCCGAATCACGGTACGTCCTCACTGGCCGATACGATAGTGCCCCTGCCACCGACGGATCTGGGACTG
CCCTGGGATGGACTGTCGCTTGGAAAAACAACTACCGGAATGCTCATTCTGCCACAACATGGAGTGGACA
GTACGTGGGAGGCGCTGAGGCTAGAATCAATACACAGTGGCTGCTCACATCTGGCACAACCGAGGCAAAT
GCTTGGAAATCCACCCTGGTGGGACATGACACATTCACCAAAGTGAAACCCTCCGCCGCTTCAATCGATG
CCGCCAAAAAAGCCGGAGTCAACAACGGCAATCCTCTGGATGCCGTCCAGCAGCTCGGACCGAAAGATGA
ACTGTGAGCGGCCGCATAGATAACTGATCCAGTGTGCTGGAATTAATTCGCTGTCTGCGAGGGCCAGCTG
TTGGGGTGAGTACTCCCTCTCAAAAGCGGGCATGACTTCTGCGCTAAGATTGTCAGTTTCCAAAAACGAG
GAGGATTTGATATTCACCTGGCCCGCGGTGATGCCTTTGAGGGTGGCCGCGTCCATCTGGTCAGAAAAGA
CAATCTTTTTGTTGTCAAGCTTGAGGTGTGGCAGGCTTGAGATCTGGCCATACACTTGAGTGACAATGAC
ATCCACTTTGCCTTTCTCTCCACAGGTGTCCACTCCCAGGTCCAACTGCAGGTCGAGCATGCATCTAGGG
CGGCCAATTCCGCCCCTCTCCCCCCCCCCCTCTCCCTCCCCCCCCCCTAACGTTACTGGCCGAAGCCGCT
TGGAATAAGGCCGGTGTGCGTTTGTCTATATGTTATTTTCCACCATATTGCCGTCTTTTGGCAATGTGAG
GGCCCGGAAACCTGGCCCTGTCTTCTTGACGAGCATTCCTAGGGGTCTTTCCCCTCTCGCCAAAGGAATG
CAAGGTCTGTTGAATGTCGTGAAGGAAGCAGTTCCTCTGGAAGCTTCTTGAAGACAAACAACGTCTGTAG
CGACCCTTTGCAGGCAGCGGAACCCCCCACCTGGCGACAGGTGCCTCTGCGGCCAAAAGCCACGTGTATA
AGATACACCTGCAAAGGCGGCACAACCCCAGTGCCACGTTGTGAGTTGGATAGTTGTGGAAAGAGTCAAA
TGGCTCTCCTCAAGCGTATTCAACAAGGGGCTGAAGGATGCCCAGAAGGTACCCCATTGTATGGGATCTG
ATCTGGGGCCTCGGTGCACATGCTTTACATGTGTTTAGTCGAGGTTAAAAAAACGTCTAGGCCCCCCGAA
CCACGGGGACGTGGTTTTCCTTTGAAAAACACGATGATAAGAATGCGCCTCCTCTCTCCGGTTACGGGCT
CGAAGCTCGTCCTGCTCTTTCTGTTCCTGGGAGCAGTTCGGTCCACCGGTGACGAGAAGACCACTGGTTG
GCGAGGTGGACACGTTGTTGAAGGACTGGCTGGGGAACTTGAACAACTTCGTGCACGACTGGAGCATCAC
CCACAAGGTCAACGTGAACCAGGATCCGCTGGCTCCGCTGCAGGTTCTGGCGCTGGATCTGCTGCTGGTT
CTGGCGAATTCGATGCATTGAAACTTAATTTGACAGATTCAAAGGGTACTTGCCTTTATGCAGAATGGGA
GATGAATTTCACAATAACATATGAAGCTCTAAAAGTCAATGAAACTGTAACCATTACAGTGCCTGACAAG
GTGACATACAATGGAAGCAGTTGTGGCGATGATAAGAATGGTGCCAAAATAATGATACAATATGGATCCA
CTCTCTCTTGGGCTGTGAATTTCACCAAGGAAGCATCTCAGTATTTTATTAACAACATCACGCTTTCTTA
CAACACTAATGATACCAAAACATTTCCTGGTGCTGTACCTAAAGGAATCCTTACTGTTATCATTCCTGTG
GGATCCCAGCTTCCATTGGGTGTCATCTTTAAGTGCAGTAGTGTTTTAACTTTCAACCTGAGTCCTGTTG
TTCAGCACTATTGGGGCATTCACCTGCAAGCTTTTGTCCAAAATGGTACAGTGAGTAAACATGAACAAGT
GTGTAAGGAGGACAAAACTGCTACCACTGTAGCACCCATCATTCACACCACCGTGCCATCGCCTACTACG
ACACTCACTCCAACTTCAATACCCGTTCCAACTCCAACGGTTGGAAACTACACCATTTCTAATGGCAATG
CTACCTGTCTGCTGGCTACCATGGGGCTGCAGCTGAACATCACCGAGGAGAAGGTGCCTTTCATTTTTAA
CATCAACCCTGCCATAACCAACTTCACCGGCAGCTGTCAGCCCCAAACAGCTCAACTTAGGCTGAACAAC
AGCCAAATTAAGTATCTCGACTTTATCTTTGCTGTGAAAAATGAAAAACGGTTCTATCTGAAGGAAGTGA
ATGTCAACATGTATTTGGCTAATGGCTCAGCTTTCCATGTTTCAAATAACAACCTTAGCTTCTGGGATGC
TCCTCTGGGAAGTTCTTATATGTGCAACAAAGAGCAGGTGGTTTCCGTGTCTCGAACATTTCAGATAAAT
ACCTTTAACCTGAAGGTGCAACCTTTTAATGTGACGAAAGGAGAGTATTCTACAGCTCAAGACTGCAGTG
CAGATGAAGACAACTTCCTTGTGCCCATAGCGGTGGGAGCAGCCCTGGGAGGAGTACTTATTCTAGTGTT
GCTGGCTTATTTTATTGGTCTCAAGCGCCATCATACTGGATATGAGCAATTTGGAGCTTCCGGCTCCGCT
GGTTCCGGAGCTTCTGGCATGGTGAGCAAGGGCGAGGAGGATAACATGGCCTCTCTCCCAGCGACACATG
AGTTACACATCTTTGGCTCCATCAACGGTGTGGACTTTGACATGGTGGGTCAGGGCACCGGCAATCCAAA
TGATGGTTATGAGGAGTTAAACCTGAAGTCCACCAAGGGTGACCTCCAGTTCTCCCCCTGGATTCTGGTC
CCTCATATCGGGTATGGCTTCCATCAGTACCTGCCCTACCCTGACGGGATGTCGCCTTTCCAGGCCGCCA
TGGTAGATGGCTCCGGATACCAAGTCCATCGCACAATGCAGTTTGAAGATGGTGCCTCCCTTACTGTTAA
CTACCGCTACACCTACGAGGGAAGCCACATCAAAGGAGAGGCCCAGGTGAAGGGGACTGGTTTCCCTGCT
GACGGTCCTGTGATGACCAACTCGCTGACCGCTGCGGACTGGTGCAGGTCGAAGAAGACTTACCCCAACG
ACAAAACCATCATCAGTACCTTTAAGTGGAGTTACACCACTGGAAATGGCAAGCGCTACCGGAGCACTGC
GCGGACCACCTACACCTTTGCCAAGCCAATGGCGGCTAACTATCTGAAGAACCAGCCGATGTACGTGTTC
CGTAAGACGGAGCTCAAGCACTCCAAGACCGAGCTCAACTTCAAGGAGTGGCAAAAGGCCTTTACCGATG
TGATGGGCATGGACGAGCTGTACAAGTAAGAATTCGATCCGTTAACAATTCGATATCAAGCTTATCGATA
ATCAACCTCTGGATTACAAAATTTGTGAAAGATTGACTGGTATTCTTAACTATGTTGCTCCTTTTACGCT
ATGTGGATACGCTGCTTTAATGCCTTTGTATCATGCTATTGCTTCCCGTATGGCTTTCATTTTCTCCTCC
TTGTATAAATCCTGGTTGCTGTCTCTTTATGAGGAGTTGTGGCCCGTTGTCAGGCAACGTGGCGTGGTGT
GCACTGTGTTTGCTGACGCAACCCCCACTGGTTGGGGCATTGCCACCACCTGTCAGCTCCTTTCCGGGAC
TTTCGCTTTCCCCCTCCCTATTGCCACGGCGGAACTCATCGCCGCCTGCCTTGCCCGCTGCTGGACAGGG
GCTCGGCTGTTGGGCACTGACAATTCCGTGGTGTTGTCGGGGAAATCATCGTCCTTTCCTTGGCTGCTCG
CCTGTGTTGCCACCTGGATTCTGCGCGGGACGTCCTTCTGCTACGTCCCTTCGGCCCTCAATCCAGCGGA
CCTTCCTTCCCGCGGCCTGCTGCCGGCTCTGCGGCCTCTTCCGCGTCTTCGCCTTCGCCCTCAGACGAGT
CGGATCTCCCTTTGGGCCGCCTCCCCGCATCGATACCGTCGACCTCGAGACCTAGAAAAACATGGAGCAA
TCACAAGTAGCAATACAGCAGCTACCAATGCTGATTGTGCCTGGCTAGAAGCACAAGAGGAGGAGGAGGT
GGGTTTTCCAGTCACACCTCAGGTACCTTTAAGACCAATGACTTACAAGGCAGCTGTAGATCTTAGCCAC
TTTTTAAAAGAAAAGGGGGGACTGGAAGGGCTAATTCACTCCCAACGAAGACAAGATATCCTTGATCTGT
GGATCTACCACACACAAGGCTACTTCCCTGATTGGCAGAACTACACACCAGGGCCAGGGATCAGATATCC
ACTGACCTTTGGATGGTGCTACAAGCTAGTACCAGTTGAGCAAGAGAAGGTAGAAGAAGCCAATGAAGGA
GAGAACACCCGCTTGTTACACCCTGTGAGCCTGCATGGGATGGATGACCCGGAGAGAGAAGTATTAGAGT
GGAGGTTTGACAGCCGCCTAGCATTTCATCACATGGCCCGAGAGCTGCATCCGGACTGTACTGGGTCTCT
CTGGTTAGACCAGATCTGAGCCTGGGAGCTCTCTGGCTAACTAGGGAACCCACTGCTTAAGCCTCAATAA
AGCTTGCCTTGAGTGCTTCAAGTAGTGTGTGCCCGTCTGTTGTGTGACTCTGGTAACTAGAGATCCCTCA
GACCCTTTTAGTCAGTGTGGAAAATCTCTAGCAGGGCCCGTTTAAACCCGCTGATCAGCCTCGACTGTGC
CTTCTAGTTGCCAGCCATCTGTTGTTTGCCCCTCCCCCGTGCCTTCCTTGACCCTGGAAGGTGCCACTCC
CACTGTCCTTTCCTAATAAAATGAGGAAATTGCATCGCATTGTCTGAGTAGGTGTCATTCTATTCTGGGG
GGTGGGGTGGGGCAGGACAGCAAGGGGGAGGATTGGGAAGACAATAGCAGGCATGCTGGGGATGCGGTGG
GCTCTATGGCTTCTGAGGCGGAAAGAACCAGCTGGGGCTCTAGGGGGTATCCCC
[124 nt withheld, positions 6635-6758]
C
[91 nt withheld, positions 6760-6850]
A
[49 nt withheld, positions 6852-6900]
CCTTTGACGTTGGAGTCCACGTTCTTT
[37 nt withheld, positions 6928-6964]
ACCCTATCTCGGTCTATTCTTTTGATTTATAAGGGATTTTGCCGATTTCGGCCTATTGGTTAAAAAATGA
GCTGATTTAACAAAAATTTAACGCGAATTAATTCTGTGGAATGTGTGTCAGTTAGGGTGTGGAAAGTCCC
CAGGCTCCCCAGCAGGCAGAAGTATGCAAAGCATGCATCTCAATTAGTCAGCAACCAGGTGTGGAAAGTC
CCCAGGCTCCCCAGCAGGCAGAAGTATGCAAAGCATGCATCTCAATTAGTCAGCAACCATAGTCCCGCCC
CTAACTCCGCCCATCCCGCCCCTAACTCCGCCCAGTTCCGCCCATTCTCCGCCCCATGGCTGACTAATTT
TTTTTATTTATGCAGAGGCCGAGGCCGCCTCTGCCTCTGAGCTATTCCAGAAGTAGTGAGGAGGCTTTTT
TGGAGGCCTAGGCTTTTGCAAAAAGCTCCCGGGAGCTTGTATATCCATTTTCGGATCTGATCAGCACGTG
TTGACAATTAATCATCGGCATAGTATATCGGCATAGTATAATACGACAAGGTGAGGAACTAAACCATGGC
CAAGTTGACCAGTGCCGTTCCGGTGCTCACCGCGCGCGACGTCGCCGGAGCGGTCGAGTTCTGGACCGAC
CGGCTCGGGTTCTCCCGGGACTTCGTGGAGGACGACTTCGCCGGTGTGGTCCGGGACGACGTGACCCTGT
TCATCAGCGCGGTCCAGGACCAGGTGGTGCCGGACAACACCCTGGCCTGGGTGTGGGTGCGCGGCCTGGA
CGAGCTGTACGCCGAGTGGTCGGAGGTCGTGTCCACGAACTTCCGGGACGCCTCCGGGCCGGCCATGACC
GAGATCGGCGAGCAGCCGTGGGGGCGGGAGTTCGCCCTGCGCGACCCGGCCGGCAACTGCGTGCACTTCG
TGGCCGAGGAGCAGGACTGACACGTGCTACGAGATTTCGATTCCACCGCCGCCTTCTATGAAAGGTTGGG
CTTCGGAATCGTTTTCCGGGACGCCGGCTGGATGATCCTCCAGCGCGGGGATCTCATGCTGGAGTTCTTC
GCCCACCCCAACTTGTTTATTGCAGCTTATAATGGTTACAAATAAAGCAATAGCATCACAAATTTCACAA
ATAAAGCATTTTTTTCACTGCATTCTAGTTGTGGTTTGTCCAAACTCATCAATGTATCTTATCATGTCTG
TATACCGTCGACCTCTAGCTAGAGCTTGGCGTAATCATGGTCATAGCTGTTTCCTGTGTGAAATTGTTAT
CCGCTCACAATTCCACACAACATACGAGCCGGAAGCATAAAGTGTAAAGCCTGGGGTGCCTAATGAGTGA
GCTAACTCACATTAATTGCGTTGCGCTCACTGCCCGCTTTCCAGTCGGGAAACCTGTCGTGCCAGCTGCA
TTAATGAATCGGCCAACGCGCGGGGAGAGGCGGTTTGCGTATTGGGCGCTCTTCCGCTTCCTCGCTCACT
GACTCGCTGCGCTCGGTCGTTCGGCTGCGGCGAGCGGTATCAGCTCACTCAAAGGCGGTAATACGGTTAT
CCACAGAATCAGGGGATAACGCAGGAAAGAACATGTGAGCAAAAGGCCAGCAAAAGGCCAGGAACCGTAA
AAAGGCCGCGTTGCTGGCGTTTTTCCATAGGCTCCGCCCCCCTGACGAGCATCACAAAAATCGACGCTCA
AGTCAGAGGTGGCGAAACCCGACAGGACTATAAAGATACCAGGCGTTTCCCCCTGGAAGCTCCCTCGTGC
GCTCTCCTGTTCCGACCCTGCCGCTTACCGGATACCTGTCCGCCTTTCTCCCTTCGGGAAGCGTGGCGCT
TTCTCATAGCTCACGCTGTAGGTATCTCAGTTCGGTGTAGGTCGTTCGCTCCAAGCTGGGCTGTGTGCAC
GAACCCCCCGTTCAGCCCGACCGCTGCGCCTTATCCGGTAACTATCGTCTTGAGTCCAACCCGGTAAGAC
ACGACTTATCGCCACTGGCAGCAGCCACTGGTAACAGGATTAGCAGAGCGAGGTATGTAGGCGGTGCTAC
AGAGTTCTTGAAGTGGTGGCCTAACTACGGCTACACTAGAAGAACAGTATTTGGTATCTGCGCTCTGCTG
AAGCCAGTTACCTTCGGAAAAAGAGTTGGTAGCTCTTGATCCGGCAAACAAACCACCGCTGGTAGCGGTG
GTTTTTTTGTTTGCAAGCAGCAGATTACGCGCAGAAAAAAAGGATCTCAAGAAGATCCTTTGATCTTTTC
TACGGGGTCTGACGCTCAGTGGAACGAAAACTCACGTTAAGGGATTTTGGTCATGAGATTATCAAAAAGG
ATCTTCACCTAGATCCTTTTAAATTAAAAATGAAGTTTTAAATCAATCTAAAGTATATATGAGTAAACTT
GGTCTGACAGTTACCAATGCTTAATCAGTGAGGCACCTATCTCAGCGATCTGTCTATTTCGTTCATCCAT
AGTTGCCTGACTCCCCGTCGTGTAGATAACTACGATACGGGAGGGCTTACCATCTGGCCCCAGTGCTGCA
ATGATACCGCGAGACCCACGCTCACCGGCTCCAGATTTATCAGCAATAAACCAGCCAGCCGGAAGGGCCG
AGCGCAGAAGTGGTCCTGCAACTTTATCCGCCTCCATCCAGTCTATTAATTGTTGCCGGGAAGCTAGAGT
AAGTAGTTCGCCAGTTAATAGTTTGCGCAACGTTGTTGCCATTGCTACAGGCATCGTGGTGTCACGCTCG
TCGTTTGGTATGGCTTCATTCAGCTCCGGTTCCCAACGATCAAGGCGAGTTACATGATCCCCCATGTTGT
GCAAAAAAGCGGTTAGCTCCTTCGGTCCTCCGATCGTTGTCAGAAGTAAGTTGGCCGCAGTGTTATCACT
CATGGTTATGGCAGCACTGCATAATTCTCTTACTGTCATGCCATCCGTAAGATGCTTTTCTGTGACTGGT
GAGTACTCAACCAAGTCATTCTGAGAATAGTGTATGCGGCGACCGAGTTGCTCTTGCCCGGCGTCAATAC
GGGATAATACCGCGCCACATAGCAGAACTTTAAAAGTGCTCATCATTGGAAAACGTTCTTCGGGGCGAAA
ACTCTCAAGGATCTTACCGCTGTTGAGATCCAGTTCGATGTAACCCACTCGTGCACCCAACTGATCTTCA
GCATCTTTTACTTTCACCAGCGTTTCTGGGTGAGCAAAAACAGGAAGGCAAAATGCCGCAAAAAAGGGAA
TAAGGGCGACACGGAAATGTTGAATACTCATACTCTTCCTTTTTCAATATTATTGAAGCATTTATCAGGG
TTATTGTCTCATGAGCGGATACATATTTGAATGTATTTAGAAAAATAAACAAATAGGGGTTCCGCGCACA
TTTCCCCGAAAAGTGCCACCTGACGTCGACGGATCGGGAGATCTCCCGATCCCCTATGGTGCACTCTCAG
TACAATCTGCTCTGATGCCGCATAGTTAAGCCAGTATCTGCTCCCTGCTTGTGTGTTGGAGGTCGCTGAG
TAGTGCGCGAGCAAAATTTAAGCTACAACAAGGCAAGGCTTGACCGACAATTGCATGAAGAATCTGCTTA
GGGTTAGGCGTTTTGCGCTGCTTCGCGATGTACGGGCCAGATATACGCGTTGACATTGATTATTGACTAG
TTATTAATAGTAATCAATTACGGGGTCATTAGTTCATAGCCCATATATGGAGTTCCGCGTTACATAACTT
ACGGTAAATGGCCCGCCTGGCTGACCGCCCAACGACCCCCGCCCATTGACGTCAATAATGACGTATGTTC
CCATAGTAACGCCAATAGGGACTTTCCATTGACGTCAATGGGTGGAGTATTTACGGTAAACTGCCCACTT
GGCAGTACATCAAGTGTATCATATGCCAAGTACGCCCCCTATTGACGTCAATGACGGTAAATGGCCCGCC
TGGCATTATGCCCAGTACATGACCTTATGGGACTTTCCTACTTGGCAGTACATCTACGTATTAGTCATCG
CTATTACCATGGTGATGCGGTTTTGGCAGTACATCAATGGGCGTGGATAGCGGTTTGACTCACGGGGATT
TCCAAGTCTCCACCCCATTGACGTCAATGGGAGTTTGTTTTGGCACCAAAATCAACGGGACTTTCCAAAA
TGTCGTAACAACTCCGCCCCATTGACGCAAATGGGCGGTAGGCGTGTACGGTGGGAGGTCTATATAAGCA
GCGCGTTTTGCCTGTACTGGGTCTCTCTGGTTAGACCAGATCTGAGCCTGGGAGCTCTCTGGCTAACTAG
GGAACCCACTGCTTAAGCCTCAATAAAGCTTGCCTTGAGTGCTTCAAGTAGTGTGTGCCCGTCTGTTGTG
TGACTCTGGTAACTAGAGATCCCTCAGACCCTTTTAGTCAGTGTGGAAAATCTCTAGCAGTGGCGCCCGA
ACAGGGACTTGAAAGCGAAAGGGAAACCAGAGGAGCTCTCTCGACGCAGGACTCGGCTTGCTGAAGCGCG
CACGGCAAGAGGCGAGGGGCGGCGACTGGTGAGTACGCCAAAAATTTTGACTAGCGGAGGCTAGAAGGAG
AGAGATGGGTGCGAGAGCGTCAGTATTAAGCGGGGGAGAATTAGATCGCGATGGGAAAAAATTCGGTTAA
GGCCAGGGGGAAAGAAAAAATATAAATTAAAACATATAGTATGGGCAAGCAGGGAGCTAGAACGATTCGC
AGTTAATCCTGGCCTGTTAGAAACATCAGAAGGCTGTAGACAAATACTGGGACAGCTACAACCATCCCTT
CAGACAGGATCAGAAGAACTTAGATCATTATATAATACAGTAGCAACCCTCTATTGTGTGCATCAAAGGA
TAGAGATAAAAGACACCAAGGAAGCTTTAGACAAGATAGAGGAAGAGCAAAACAAAAGTAAGACCACCGC
ACAGCAAGCGGCCGCTGATCTTCAGACCTGGAGGAGGAGATATGAGGGACAATTGGAGAAGTGAATTATA
TAAATATAAAGTAGTAAAAATTGAACCATTAGGAGTAGCACCCACCAAGGCAAAGAGAAGAGTGGTGCAG
AGAGAAAAAAGAGCAGTGGGAATAGGAGCTTTGTTCCTTGGGTTCTTGGGAGCAGCAGGAAGCACTATGG
GCGCAGCGTCAATGACGCTGACGGTACAGGCCAGACAATTATTGTCTGGTATAGTGCAGCAGCAGAACAA
TTTGCTGAGGGCTATTGAGGCGCAACAGCATCTGTTGCAACTCACAGTCTGGGGCATCAAGCAGCTCCAG
GCAAGAATCCTGGCTGTGGAAAGATACCTAAAGGATCAACAGCTCCTGGGGATTTGGGGTTGCTCTGGAA
AACTCATTTGCACCACTGCTGTGCCTTGGAATGCTAGTTGGAGTAATAAATCTCTGGAACAGATTTGGAA
TCACACGACCTGGATGGAGTGGGACAGAGAAATTAACAATTACACAAGCTTAATACACTCCTTAATTGAA
GAATCGCAAAACCAGCAAGAAAAGAATGAACAAGAATTATTGGAATTAGATAAATGGGCAAGTTTGTGGA
ATTGGTTTAACATAACAAATTGGCTGTGGTATATAAAATTATTCATAATGATAGTAGGAGGCTTGGTAGG
TTTAAGAATAGTTTTTGCTGTACTTTCTATAGTGAATAGAGTTAGGCAGGGATATTCACCATTATCGTTT
CAGACCCACCTCCCAACCCCGAGGGGACCCGACAGGCCCGAAGGAATAGAAGAAGAAGGTGGAGAGAGAG
ACAGAGACAGATCCATTCGATTAGTGAACGGATCGGCACTGCGTGCGCCAATTCTGCAGACAAATGGCAG
TATTCATCCACAATTTTAAAAGAAAAGGGGGGATTGGGGGGTACAGTGCAGGGGAAAGAATAGTAGACAT
AATAGCAACAGACATACAAACTAAAGAATTACAAAAACAAATTACAAAAATTCAAAATTTTCGGGTTTAT
TACAGGGACAGCAGAGATCCAGTTTGGT
